>Addgene plasmid #168464 | pRD438 | depositor full sequence | sequence record 326595 | Full Sequence
GACGGATCGGGAGATCTCCCGATCCCCTATGGTGCACTCTCAGTACAATCTGCTCTGATGCCGCATAGTT
AAGCCAGTATCTGCTCCCTGCTTGTGTGTTGGAGGTCGCTGAGTAGTGCGCGAGCAAAATTTAAGCTACA
ACAAGGCAAGGCTTGACCGACAATTGCATGAAGAATCTGCTTAGGGTTAGGCGTTTTGCGCTGCTTCGCG
ATGTACGGGCCAGATATACGCGTTGACATTGATTATTGACTAGTTATTAATAGTAATCAATTACGGGGTC
ATTAGTTCATAGCCCATATATGGAGTTCCGCGTTACATAACTTACGGTAAATGGCCCGCCTGGCTGACCG
CCCAACGACCCCCGCCCATTGACGTCAATAATGACGTATGTTCCCATAGTAACGCCAATAGGGACTTTCC
ATTGACGTCAATGGGTGGAGTATTTACGGTAAACTGCCCACTTGGCAGTACATCAAGTGTATCATATGCC
AAGTACGCCCCCTATTGACGTCAATGACGGTAAATGGCCCGCCTGGCATTATGCCCAGTACATGACCTTA
TGGGACTTTCCTACTTGGCAGTACATCTACGTATTAGTCATCGCTATTACCATGGTGATGCGGTTTTGGC
AGTACATCAATGGGCGTGGATAGCGGTTTGACTCACGGGGATTTCCAAGTCTCCACCCCATTGACGTCAA
TGGGAGTTTGTTTTGGCACCAAAATCAACGGGACTTTCCAAAATGTCGTAACAACTCCGCCCCATTGACG
CAAATGGGCGGTAGGCGTGTACGGTGGGAGGTCTATATAAGCAGAGCTCTCCCTATCAGTGATAGAGATC
TCCCTATCAGTGATAGAGATCGTCGACGAGCTCGTTTAGTGAACCGTCAGATCGCCTGGAGACGCCATCC
ACGCTGTTTTGACCTCCATAGAAGACACCGGGACCGATCCAGCCTCCGGTGTAACGGCTAGCGCTACCGG
TCGCCACCATGCCAAAGAAGAAGAGGAAGGTAGGCATGAGTGCGATTAAGCCAGACATGAAGATCAAACT
CCGTATGGAAGGCAACGTAAACGGGCACCACTTTGTGATCGACGGAGATGGTACAGGCAAGCCTTTTGAG
GGAAAACAGAGTATGGATCTTGAAGTCAAAGAGGGCGGACCTCTGCCTTTTGCCTTTGATATCCTGACCA
CTGCATTCCATTACGGCAACAGGGTATTCGCCAAATATCCAGACAACATACAAGACTATTTTAAGCAGTC
GTTTCCTAAGGGGTATTCGTGGGAACGAAGCTTGACTTTCGAAGACGGGGGCATTTGCAACGCCAGAAAC
GACATAACAATGGAAGGGGACACTTTCTATAATAAAGTTCGATTTTATGGTACCAACTTTCCCGCCAATG
GTCCAGTTATGCAGAAGAAGACGCTGAAATGGGAGCCCTCCACTGAGAAAATGTATGTGCGTGATGGAGT
GCTGACGGGTGATATTGAGATGGCTTTGTTGCTTGAAGGAAATGCCCATTACCGATGTGACTTCAGAACT
ACTTACAAAGCTAAGGAGAAGGGTGTCAAGTTACCAGGCGCCCACTTTGTGGACCACTGCATTGAGATTT
TAAGCCATGACAAAGATTACAACAAGGTTAAGCTGTATGAGCATGCTGTTGCTCATTCTGGATTGCCTGA
CAATGCCAGACGACCGAAAAAGAAACGCAAAGTTGGGTAACTGATCATAATCAGCCATACCACATTTGTA
GAGGTTTTACTTGCTTTAAAAAACCTCCCACACCTCCCCCTGAACCTGAAACATAAAATGAATGCAATTG
TTGTTGTTAACGCTATCCGGCCCGTTTAAACCCGCTGATCAGCCTCGACTGTGCCTTCTAGTTGCCAGCC
ATCTGTTGTTTGCCCCTCCCCCGTGCCTTCCTTGACCCTGGAAGGTGCCACTCCCACTGTCCTTTCCTAA
TAAAATGAGGAAATTGCATCGCATTGTCTGAGTAGGTGTCATTCTATTCTGGGGGGTGGGGTGGGGCAGG
ACAGCAAGGGGGAGGATTGGGAAGACAATAGCAGGCATGCTGGGGATGCGGTGGGCTCTATGGCTTCTGA
GGCGGAAAGAACCAGCTGGGGCTCTAGGGGGTATCCCC
[124 nt withheld, positions 2139-2262]
C
[91 nt withheld, positions 2264-2354]
AGGGTGATGGTTCACGTACCTAGAAGTTCCTATTCCGAAGTTCCTATTCTCTAGAAAGTATAGGAACTTC
CTTGGCCAAAAAGCCTGAACTCACCGCGACGTGCTGGCGCGCCACCGAGTACAAGCCCACGGTGCGCCTC
GCCACCCGCGACGACGTCCCCCGGGCCGTACGCACCCTCGCCGCCGCGTTCGCCGACTACCCCGCCACGC
GCCACACCGTCGACCCGGACCGCCACATCGAGCGGGTCACCGAGCTGCAAGAACTCTTCCTCACGCGCGT
CGGGCTCGACATCGGCAAGGTGTGGGTCGCGGACGACGGCGCCGCGGTGGCGGTCTGGACCACGCCGGAG
AGCGTCGAAGCGGGGGCGGTGTTCGCCGAGATCGGCCCGCGCATGGCCGAGTTGAGCGGTTCCCGGCTGG
CCGCGCAGCAACAGATGGAAGGCCTCCTGGCGCCGCACCGGCCCAAGGAGCCCGCGTGGTTCCTGGCCAC
CGTCGGCGTCTCGCCCGACCACCAGGGCAAGGGTCTGGGCAGCGCCGTCGTGCTCCCCGGAGTGGAGGCG
GCCGAGCGCGCCGGGGTGCCCGCCTTCCTGGAGACCTCCGCGCCCCGCAACCTCCCCTTCTACGAGCGGC
TCGGCTTCACCGTCACCGCCGACGTCGAGGTGCCCGAAGGACCGCGCACCTGGTGCATGACCCGCAAGCC
CGGTGCCTGACCTAGGCACGTACTACGAGATTTCGATTCCACCGCCGCCTTCTATGAAAGGTTGGGCTTC
GGAATCGTTTTCCGGGACGCCGGCTGGATGATCCTCCAGCGCGGGGATCTCATGCTGGAGTTCTTCGCCC
ACCCCAACTTGTTTATTGCAGCTTATAATGGTTACAAATAAAGCAATAGCATCACAAATTTCACAAATAA
AGCATTTTTTTCACTGCATTCTAGTTGTGGTTTGTCCAAACTCATCAATGTATCTTATCATGTCTGTATA
CCGTCGACCTCTAGCTAGAGCTTGGCGTAATCATGGTCATAGCTGTTTCCTGTGTGAAATTGTTATCCGC
TCACAATTCCACACAACATACGAGCCGGAAGCATAAAGTGTAAAGCCTGGGGTGCCTAATGAGTGAGCTA
ACTCACATTAATTGCGTTGCGCTCACTGCCCGCTTTCCAGTCGGGAAACCTGTCGTGCCAGCTGCATTAA
TGAATCGGCCAACGCGCGGGGAGAGGCGGTTTGCGTATTGGGCGCTCTTCCGCTTCCTCGCTCACTGACT
CGCTGCGCTCGGTCGTTCGGCTGCGGCGAGCGGTATCAGCTCACTCAAAGGCGGTAATACGGTTATCCAC
AGAATCAGGGGATAACGCAGGAAAGAACATGTGAGCAAAAGGCCAGCAAAAGGCCAGGAACCGTAAAAAG
GCCGCGTTGCTGGCGTTTTTCCATAGGCTCCGCCCCCCTGACGAGCATCACAAAAATCGACGCTCAAGTC
AGAGGTGGCGAAACCCGACAGGACTATAAAGATACCAGGCGTTTCCCCCTGGAAGCTCCCTCGTGCGCTC
TCCTGTTCCGACCCTGCCGCTTACCGGATACCTGTCCGCCTTTCTCCCTTCGGGAAGCGTGGCGCTTTCT
CATAGCTCACGCTGTAGGTATCTCAGTTCGGTGTAGGTCGTTCGCTCCAAGCTGGGCTGTGTGCACGAAC
CCCCCGTTCAGCCCGACCGCTGCGCCTTATCCGGTAACTATCGTCTTGAGTCCAACCCGGTAAGACACGA
CTTATCGCCACTGGCAGCAGCCACTGGTAACAGGATTAGCAGAGCGAGGTATGTAGGCGGTGCTACAGAG
TTCTTGAAGTGGTGGCCTAACTACGGCTACACTAGAAGAACAGTATTTGGTATCTGCGCTCTGCTGAAGC
CAGTTACCTTCGGAAAAAGAGTTGGTAGCTCTTGATCCGGCAAACAAACCACCGCTGGTAGCGGTGGTTT
TTTTGTTTGCAAGCAGCAGATTACGCGCAGAAAAAAAGGATCTCAAGAAGATCCTTTGATCTTTTCTACG
GGGTCTGACGCTCAGTGGAACGAAAACTCACGTTAAGGGATTTTGGTCATGAGATTATCAAAAAGGATCT
TCACCTAGATCCTTTTAAATTAAAAATGAAGTTTTAAATCAATCTAAAGTATATATGAGTAAACTTGGTC
TGACAGTTACCAATGCTTAATCAGTGAGGCACCTATCTCAGCGATCTGTCTATTTCGTTCATCCATAGTT
GCCTGACTCCCCGTCGTGTAGATAACTACGATACGGGAGGGCTTACCATCTGGCCCCAGTGCTGCAATGA
TACCGCGAGACCCACGCTCACCGGCTCCAGATTTATCAGCAATAAACCAGCCAGCCGGAAGGGCCGAGCG
CAGAAGTGGTCCTGCAACTTTATCCGCCTCCATCCAGTCTATTAATTGTTGCCGGGAAGCTAGAGTAAGT
AGTTCGCCAGTTAATAGTTTGCGCAACGTTGTTGCCATTGCTACAGGCATCGTGGTGTCACGCTCGTCGT
TTGGTATGGCTTCATTCAGCTCCGGTTCCCAACGATCAAGGCGAGTTACATGATCCCCCATGTTGTGCAA
AAAAGCGGTTAGCTCCTTCGGTCCTCCGATCGTTGTCAGAAGTAAGTTGGCCGCAGTGTTATCACTCATG
GTTATGGCAGCACTGCATAATTCTCTTACTGTCATGCCATCCGTAAGATGCTTTTCTGTGACTGGTGAGT
ACTCAACCAAGTCATTCTGAGAATAGTGTATGCGGCGACCGAGTTGCTCTTGCCCGGCGTCAATACGGGA
TAATACCGCGCCACATAGCAGAACTTTAAAAGTGCTCATCATTGGAAAACGTTCTTCGGGGCGAAAACTC
TCAAGGATCTTACCGCTGTTGAGATCCAGTTCGATGTAACCCACTCGTGCACCCAACTGATCTTCAGCAT
CTTTTACTTTCACCAGCGTTTCTGGGTGAGCAAAAACAGGAAGGCAAAATGCCGCAAAAAAGGGAATAAG
GGCGACACGGAAATGTTGAATACTCATACTCTTCCTTTTTCAATATTATTGAAGCATTTATCAGGGTTAT
TGTCTCATGAGCGGATACATATTTGAATGTATTTAGAAAAATAAACAAATAGGGGTTCCGCGCACATTTC
CCCGAAAAGTGCCACCTGACGTC
Features (pLannotate 1.2.2; 22 found; start..end, strand, type, name):
     28..80      -  misc_feature   bom (fragment): basis of mobility region from pBR322
    235..614     +  enhancer       CMV enhancer: human cytomegalovirus immediate early enhancer
    615..818     +  promoter       CMV promoter: human cytomegalovirus (CMV) immediate early promoter
    820..839     +  promoter       PLtetO-1 promoter (fragment): modified phage lambda PL promoter with tet operator sites (Lutz and Bujard, 1997)
    841..860     +  promoter       PLtetO-1 promoter (fragment): modified phage lambda PL promoter with tet operator sites (Lutz and Bujard, 1997)
    868..901     +  promoter       TRE3GV promoter (fragment): 3rd-generation Tet-responsive promoter that can be activated by binding of Tet-On® 3G, optimized for retroviral and lentiviral vectors
   1016..1693    +  CDS            mEos3.2: mEos3.2 is a photoconvertible green/yellow fluorescent protein published in 2012, derived from Lobophyllia hemprichii. It is reported to be a rapidly-maturing monomer with moderate acid sensitivity.
   1722..1806    +  CDS            large T antigen (fragment): large T antigen from SV40 (simian virus 40)
   1869..2093    +  polyA_signal   bGH poly(A) signal: bovine growth hormone polyadenylation signal
   2097..2118    +  promoter       SV40 promoter (fragment): SV40 enhancer and early promoter
   2139..2372    +  rep_origin     f1 ori (fragment) (sequence partly withheld): f1 bacteriophage origin of replication; arrow indicates direction of (+) strand synthesis
   2377..2424    +  protein_bind   FRT: FLP-mediated recombination occurs in the 8-bp core sequence TCTAGAAA (Turan and Bode, 2011). FLP recombinase from the Saccharomyces cerevisiae 2μ plasmid
   2468..3064    +  CDS            PuroR: puromycin N-acetyltransferase; pac from Streptomyces alboniger; confers resistance to puromycin
   3080..3205    +  CDS            ble (fragment): BLE_KLEPN - Experimental evidence at protein level: Swiss-Prot protein existence level 1. Binding protein with a strong affinity to the bleomycin family of antibiotics. Binds to CL990; an antimitotic-antibiotic compound. From Klebsiella pneumoniae.
   3200..3321    +  polyA_signal   SV40 poly(A) signal: SV40 polyadenylation signal
   3394..3410    -  protein_bind   lac operator: The lac repressor binds to the lac operator to inhibit transcription in E. coli. This inhibition can be relieved by adding lactose or isopropyl-β-D-thiogalactopyranoside (IPTG). lac repressor encoded by lacI
   3418..3448    -  promoter       lac promoter: promoter for the E. coli lac operon
   3463..3484    -  protein_bind   CAP binding site: CAP binding activates transcription in the presence of cAMP. E. coli catabolite activator protein
   3497..3589    -  CDS            lacI (fragment): lac repressor; lacI; The lac repressor binds to the lac operator to inhibit transcription in E. coli. This inhibition can be relieved by adding lactose or isopropyl-β-D-thiogalactopyranoside (IPTG).
   3772..4360    -  rep_origin     ori: high-copy-number ColE1/pMB1/pBR322/pUC origin of replication
   4531..5391    -  CDS            AmpR: β-lactamase; bla; confers resistance to ampicillin, carbenicillin, and related antibiotics
   5392..5496    -  promoter       AmpR promoter: bla
