>Addgene plasmid #168464 | pRD438 | addgene full sequence | sequence record 331762 | Addgene NGS Result
CGGATCGGGAGATCTCCCGATCCCCTATGGTGCACTCTCAGTACAATCTGCTCTGATGCCGCATAGTTAA
GCCAGTATCTGCTCCCTGCTTGTGTGTTGGAGGTCGCTGAGTAGTGCGCGAGCAAAATTTAAGCTACAAC
AAGGCAAGGCTTGACCGACAATTGCATGAAGAATCTGCTTAGGGTTAGGCGTTTTGCGCTGCTTCGCGAT
GTACGGGCCAGATATACGCGTTGACATTGATTATTGTCTAGTTATTAATAGTAATCAATTACGGGGTCAT
TAGTTCATAGCCCATATATGGAGTTCCGCGTTACATAACTTACGGTAAATGGCCCGCCTGGCTGACCGCC
CAACGACCCCCGCCCATTGACGTCAATAATGACGTATGTTCCCATAGTAACGCCAATAGGGACTTTCCAT
TGACGTCAATGGGTGGAGTATTTACGGTAAACTGCCCACTTGGCAGTACATCAAGTGTATCATATGCCAA
GTACGCCCCCTATTGACGTCAATGACGGTAAATGGCCCGCCTGGCATTATGCCCAGTACATGACCTTATG
GGACTTTCCTACTTGGCAGTACATCTACGTATTAGTCATCGCTATTACCATGGTGATGCGGTTTTGGCAG
TACATCAATGGGCGTGGATAGCGGTTTGACTCACGGGGATTTCCAAGTCTCCACCCCATTGACGTCAATG
GGAGTTTGTTTTGGCACCAAAATCAACGGGACTTTCCAAAATGTCGTAACAACTCCGCCCCATTGACGCA
AATGGGCGGTAGGCGTGTACGGTGGGAGGTCTATATAAGCAGAGCTCTCCCTATCAGTGATAGAGATCTC
CCTATCAGTGATAGAGATCGTCGACGAGCTCGTTTAGTGAACCGTCAGATCGCCTGGAGACGCCATCCAC
GCTGTTTTGACCTCCATAGAAGACACCGGGACCGATCCAGCCTCCGGTGTAACGGCTAGCGCTACCGGTC
GCCACCATGCCAAAGAAGAAGAGGAAGGTAGGCATGAGTGCGATTAAGCCAGACATGAAGATCAAACTCC
GTATGGAAGGCAACGTAAACGGGCACCACTTTGTGATCGACGGAGATGGTACAGGCAAGCCTTTTGAGGG
AAAACAGAGTATGGATCTTGAAGTCAAAGAGGGCGGACCTCTGCCTTTTGCCTTTGATATCCTGACCACT
GCATTCCATTACGGCAACAGGGTATTCGCCAAATATCCAGACAACATACAAGACTATTTTAAGCAGTCGT
TTCCTAAGGGGTATTCGTGGGAACGAAGCTTGACTTTCGAAGACGGGGGCATTTGCAACGCCAGAAACGA
CATAACAATGGAAGGGGACACTTTCTATAATAAAGTTCGATTTTATGGTACCAACTTTCCCGCCAATGGT
CCAGTTATGCAGAAGAAGACGCTGAAATGGGAGCCCTCCACTGAGAAAATGTATGTGCGTGATGGAGTGC
TGACGGGTGATATTGAGATGGCTTTGTTGCTTGAAGGAAATGCCCATTACCGATGTGACTTCAGAACTAC
TTACAAAGCTAAGGAGAAGGGTGTCAAGTTACCAGGCGCCCACTTTGTGGACCACTGCATTGAGATTTTA
AGCCATGACAAAGATTACAACAAGGTTAAGCTGTATGAGCATGCTGTTGCTCATTCTGGATTGCCTGACA
ATGCCAGACGACCGAAAAAGAAACGCAAAGTTGGGTAACTGATCATAATCAGCCATACCACATTTGTAGA
GGTTTTACTTGCTTTAAAAAACCTCCCACACCTCCCCCTGAACCTGAAACATAAAATGAATGCAATTGTT
GTTGTTAACGCTATCCGGCCCGTTTAAACCCGCTGATCAGCCTCGACTGTGCCTTCTAGTTGCCAGCCAT
CTGTTGTTTGCCCCTCCCCCGTGCCTTCCTTGACCCTGGAAGGTGCCACTCCCACTGTCCTTTCCTAATA
AAATGAGGAAATTGCATCGCATTGTCTGAGTAGGTGTCATTCTATTCTGGGGGGTGGGGTGGGGCAGGAC
AGCAAGGGGGAGGATTGGGAAGACAATAGCAGGCATGCTGGGGATGCGGTGGGCTCTATGGCTTCTGAGG
CGGAAAGAACCAGCTGGGGCTCTAGGGGGTATCCCC
[124 nt withheld, positions 2137-2260]
C
[91 nt withheld, positions 2262-2352]
AGGGTGATGGTTCACGTACCTAGAAGTTCCTATTCCGAAGTTCCTATTCTCTAGAAAGTATAGGAACTTC
CTTTGCCAAAAAGCCTGAACTCACCGCGACGTGCTGGCGCGCCACCGAGTACAAGCCCACGGTGCGCCTC
GCCACCCGCGACGACGTCCCCCGGGCCGTACGCACCCTCGCCGCCGCGTTCGCCGACTACCCCGCCACGC
GCCACACCGTCGACCCGGACCGCCACATCGAGCGGGTCACCGAGCTGCAAGAACTCTTCCTCACGCGCGT
CGGGCTCGACATCGGCAAGGTGTGGGTCGCGGACGACGGCGCCGCGGTGGCGGTCTGGACCACGCCGGAG
AGCGTCGAAGCGGGGGCGGTGTTCGCCGAGATCGGCCCGCGCATGGCCGAGTTGAGCGGTTCCCGGCTGG
CCGCGCAGCAACAGATGGAAGGCCTCCTGGCGCCGCACCGGCCCAAGGAGCCCGCGTGGTTCCTGGCCAC
CGTCGGCGTCTCGCCCGACCACCAGGGCAAGGGTCTGGGCAGCGCCGTCGTGCTCCCCGGAGTGGAGGCG
GCCGAGCGCGCCGGGGTGCCCGCCTTCCTGGAGACCTCCGCGCCCCGCAACCTCCCCTTCTACGAGCGGC
TCGGCTTCACCGTCACCTCCGACGTCGAGGTGCCCGAAGGACCGCGCACCTGGTGCATGACCCGCAAGCC
CGGTGCCTGACCTAGGCACGTACTACGAGATTTCGATTCCACCGCCGCCTTCTATGAAAGGTTGGGCTTC
GGAATCGTTTTCCGGGACGCCGGCTGGATGATCCTCCAGCGCGGGGATCTCATGCTGGAGTTCTTCGCCC
ACCCCAACTTGTTTATTGCAGCTTAAATGGTTACAAATAAAGCAATAGCATCACAAATTTCACAAATAAA
GCATTTTTTTCACTGCATTCTAGTTGTGGTTTGTCCAAACTCATCAATGTATCTTATCATGTCTGTATAC
CGTCGACCTCTAGCTAGAGCTTGGCGTAATCATGGTCATAGCTGTTTCCTGTGTGAAATTGTTATCCGCT
CACAATTCCACACAACATACGAGCCGGAAGCATAAAGTGTAAAGCCTGGGGTGCCTAATGAGTGAGCTAA
CTCACATTAATTGCGTTGCGCTCACTGCCCGCTTTCCAGTCGGGAAACCTGTCGTGCCAGCTGCATTAAT
GAATCGGCCAACGCGCGGGGAGAGGCGGTTTGCGTATTGGGCGCTCTTCCGCTTCCTCGCTCACTGACTC
GCTGCGCTCGGTCGTTCGGCTGCGGCGAGCGGTATCAGCTCACTCAAAGGCGGTAATACGGTTATCCACA
GAATCAGGGGATAACGCAGGAAAGAACATGTGAGCAAAAGGCCAGCAAAAGGCCAGGAACCGTAAAAAGG
CCGCGTTGCTGGCGTTTTTCCATAGGCTCCGCCCCCCTGACGAGCATCACAAAAATCGACGCTCAAGTCA
GAGGTGGCGAAACCCGACAGGACTATAAAGATACCAGGCGTTTCCCCCTGGAAGCTCCCTCGTGCGCTCT
CCTGTTCCGACCCTGCCGCTTACCGGATACCTGTCCGCCTTTCTCCCTTCGGGAAGCGTGGCGCTTTCTC
ATAGCTCACGCTGTAGGTATCTCAGTTCGGTGTAGGTCGTTCGCTCCAAGCTGGGCTGTGTGCACGAACC
CCCCGTTCAGCCCGACCGCTGCGCCTTATCCGGTAACTATCGTCTTGAGTCCAACCCGGTAAGACACGAC
TTATCGCCACTGGCAGCAGCCACTGGTAACAGGATTAGCAGAGCGAGGTATGTAGGCGGTGCTACAGAGT
TCTTGAAGTGGTGGCCTAACTACGGCTACACTAGAAGAACAGTATTTGGTATCTGCGCTCTGCTGAAGCC
AGTTACCTTCGGAAAAAGAGTTGGTAGCTCTTGATCCGGCAAACAAACCACCGCTGGTAGCGGTGGTTTT
TTTGTTTGCAAGCAGCAGATTACGCGCAGAAAAAAAGGATCTCAAGAAGATCCTTTGATCTTTTCTACGG
GGTCTGACGCTCAGTGGAACGAAAACTCACGTTAAGGGATTTTGGTCATGAGATTATCAAAAAGGATCTT
CACCTAGATCCTTTTAAATTAAAAATGAAGTTTTAAATCAATCTAAAGTATATATGAGTAAACTTGGTCT
GACAGTTACCAATGCTTAATCAGTGAGGCACCTATCTCAGCGATCTGTCTATTTCGTTCATCCATAGTTG
CCTGACTCCCCGTCGTGTAGATAACTACGATACGGGAGGGCTTACCATCTGGCCCCAGTGCTGCAATGAT
ACCGCGAGACCCACGCTCACCGGCTCCAGATTTATCAGCAATAAACCAGCCAGCCGGAAGGGCCGAGCGC
AGAAGTGGTCCTGCAACTTTATCCGCCTCCATCCAGTCTATTAATTGTTGCCGGGAAGCTAGAGTAAGTA
GTTCGCCAGTTAATAGTTTGCGCAACGTTGTTGCCATTGCTACAGGCATCGTGGTGTCACGCTCGTCGTT
TGGTATGGCTTCATTCAGCTCCGGTTCCCAACGATCAAGGCGAGTTACATGATCCCCCATGTTGTGCAAA
AAAGCGGTTAGCTCCTTCGGTCCTCCGATCGTTGTCAGAAGTAAGTTGGCCGCAGTGTTATCACTCATGG
TTATGGCAGCACTGCATAATTCTCTTACTGTCATGCCATCCGTAAGATGCTTTTCTGTGACTGGTGAGTA
CTCAACCAAGTCATTCTGAGAATAGTGTATGCGGCGACCGAGTTGCTCTTGCCCGGCGTCAATACGGGAT
AATACCGCGCCACATAGCAGAACTTTAAAAGTGCTCATCATTGGAAAACGTTCTTCGGGGCGAAAACTCT
CAAGGATCTTACCGCTGTTGAGATCCAGTTCGATGTAACCCACTCGTGCACCCAACTGATCTTCAGCATC
TTTTACTTTCACCAGCGTTTCTGGGTGAGCAAAAACAGGAAGGCAAAATGCCGCAAAAAAGGGAATAAGG
GCGACACGGAAATGTTGAATACTCATACTCTTCCTTTTTCAATATTATTGAAGCATTTATCAGGGTTATT
GTCTCATGAGCGGATACATATTTGAATGTATTTAGAAAAATAAACAAATAGGGGTTCCGCGCACATTTCC
CCGAAAAGTGCCACCTGACGTCGA
Features (pLannotate 1.2.2; 22 found; start..end, strand, type, name):
     26..78      -  misc_feature   bom (fragment): basis of mobility region from pBR322
    309..612     +  enhancer       CMV enhancer: human cytomegalovirus immediate early enhancer
    613..816     +  promoter       CMV promoter: human cytomegalovirus (CMV) immediate early promoter
    818..837     +  promoter       PLtetO-1 promoter (fragment): modified phage lambda PL promoter with tet operator sites (Lutz and Bujard, 1997)
    839..858     +  promoter       PLtetO-1 promoter (fragment): modified phage lambda PL promoter with tet operator sites (Lutz and Bujard, 1997)
    866..899     +  promoter       TRE3GV promoter (fragment): 3rd-generation Tet-responsive promoter that can be activated by binding of Tet-On® 3G, optimized for retroviral and lentiviral vectors
   1014..1691    +  CDS            mEos3.2: mEos3.2 is a photoconvertible green/yellow fluorescent protein published in 2012, derived from Lobophyllia hemprichii. It is reported to be a rapidly-maturing monomer with moderate acid sensitivity.
   1720..1804    +  CDS            large T antigen (fragment): large T antigen from SV40 (simian virus 40)
   1867..2091    +  polyA_signal   bGH poly(A) signal: bovine growth hormone polyadenylation signal
   2095..2116    +  promoter       SV40 promoter (fragment): SV40 enhancer and early promoter
   2137..2370    +  rep_origin     f1 ori (fragment) (sequence partly withheld): f1 bacteriophage origin of replication; arrow indicates direction of (+) strand synthesis
   2375..2422    +  protein_bind   FRT: FLP-mediated recombination occurs in the 8-bp core sequence TCTAGAAA (Turan and Bode, 2011). FLP recombinase from the Saccharomyces cerevisiae 2μ plasmid
   2466..3062    +  CDS            PuroR: puromycin N-acetyltransferase; pac from Streptomyces alboniger; confers resistance to puromycin
   3078..3203    +  CDS            ble (fragment): BLE_KLEPN - Experimental evidence at protein level: Swiss-Prot protein existence level 1. Binding protein with a strong affinity to the bleomycin family of antibiotics. Binds to CL990; an antimitotic-antibiotic compound. From Klebsiella pneumoniae.
   3198..3327    +  polyA_signal   SV40 poly(A) signal: SV40 polyadenylation signal
   3391..3407    -  protein_bind   lac operator: The lac repressor binds to the lac operator to inhibit transcription in E. coli. This inhibition can be relieved by adding lactose or isopropyl-β-D-thiogalactopyranoside (IPTG). lac repressor encoded by lacI
   3415..3445    -  promoter       lac promoter: promoter for the E. coli lac operon
   3460..3481    -  protein_bind   CAP binding site: CAP binding activates transcription in the presence of cAMP. E. coli catabolite activator protein
   3494..3586    -  CDS            lacI (fragment): lac repressor; lacI; The lac repressor binds to the lac operator to inhibit transcription in E. coli. This inhibition can be relieved by adding lactose or isopropyl-β-D-thiogalactopyranoside (IPTG).
   3769..4357    -  rep_origin     ori: high-copy-number ColE1/pMB1/pBR322/pUC origin of replication
   4528..5388    -  CDS            AmpR: β-lactamase; bla; confers resistance to ampicillin, carbenicillin, and related antibiotics
   5389..5493    -  promoter       AmpR promoter: bla
