[The description below was written by a language model from this plasmid's Addgene catalogue record and pLannotate feature annotations shown in this document.]
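Description:
pRD438 is a mammalian expression and genomic-integration plasmid built on a modified Invitrogen pcDNA5/FRT/TO backbone. It is designed to place an NLS-mEos3.2-NLS cassette into the chromosome of eukaryotic cell lines carrying the Flp-In/T-REx system. In bacteria it is maintained as a high-copy plasmid through a ColE1/pUC-type origin and selected with ampicillin via the bla gene and its native promoter. Remnants of an f1 origin, a lac promoter/operator region and a bom site are also annotated as backbone residue. Both the depositor sequence and the repository's sequencing result are about 5.5 kb and give essentially the same feature map.

The payload is a synthetic 729 bp insert, introduced by Gibson cloning, encoding the monomeric green-to-red photoconvertible fluorescent protein mEos3.2 flanked by nuclear localisation signals. The downstream signal is picked up in the annotation as an SV40 large T antigen fragment, whereas the upstream one is not separately annotated. Expression is driven by the CMV enhancer/promoter followed by two short tet operator matches, the CMV/TetO2 arrangement characteristic of this backbone. Transcription is therefore repressed in Tet repressor-expressing T-REx cells until tetracycline or doxycycline is added. Transcripts terminate at a bGH polyadenylation signal.

Downstream lies a single FRT site immediately followed by a puromycin N-acetyltransferase coding sequence and an SV40 poly(A) signal, with no complete promoter annotated in front of it. In the Flp-In design, Flp-mediated recombination with the genomic FRT site places such a marker behind a resident promoter, so resistance reports correct single-copy integration. According to the depositor, the puromycin gene was added as a modification of the original backbone. The resulting isogenic, inducible lines express a nuclear-targeted mEos3.2, plausibly serving as a fluorophore-only comparison for the DNA-labelling work it was deposited with, though the record does not state this.
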