Addgene plasmid #168464: pRD438
Purpose: For the insertion pf NLS-mEos3.2-NLS into the chromosome of a eukaryotic cell line carrying the Flp-IN/T-Rex system
Depositing lab: Remus Dame. Depositing organization: Leiden University. Publication: HI-NESS: a family of genetically encoded DNA labels based on a bacterial nucleoid-associated protein. Rashid FM, Mahlandt E, van der Vaart M, Boer DEC, Varela Alvarez M, Henneman B, Brocken DJW, Voskamp P, Blok AJ, Shimizu TS, Meijer AH, Luijsterburg MS, Goedhart J, Cremazy FGE, Dame RT. Nucleic Acids Res. 2021 Nov 4. pii: 6414584. doi: 10.1093/nar/gkab993. PubMed 34734265.
Backbone
  Vector backbone: pcDNA5/FRT/TO
  Backbone manufacturer: Invitrogen
  Backbone size w/o insert (bp): 4798
  Vector type: Mammalian Expression
  Selectable markers: Puromycin
Growth in bacteria
  Bacterial resistance: Ampicillin, 100 μg/mL
  Growth temperature: 37°C
  Growth strain: DH5alpha
  Copy number: High Copy
Gene/Insert
  Gene/Insert name: NLS-mEos3.2-NLS
  Species: Synthetic
  Insert size (bp): 729
  Promoter: CMV promoter
  Cloning method: Gibson Cloning
Terms and licenses: Academic/Nonprofit Terms; Industry Terms: Not Available to Industry
Depositor comments: The pcDNA5/FRT/TO backbone has been modified by the addition of a Puromycin resistance gene (Luijsterburg lab, LUMC, Leiden, The Netherlands).
How to cite: pRD438 was a gift from Remus Dame (Addgene plasmid # 168464 ; http://n2t.net/addgene:168464 ; RRID:Addgene_168464)
